Addgene plasmid #224578: pSuper Retro GFP DGK alfa human
Purpose: To stably downregulate the expression of human DGK alfa in human cells
Depositing lab: Isabel Mérida. Depositing organization: Centro Nacional de Biotecnologia (CNB). Publication: Diacylglycerol kinase alpha promotes 3D cancer cell growth and limits drug sensitivity through functional interaction with Src. Torres-Ayuso P, Daza-Martin M, Martin-Perez J, Avila-Flores A, Merida I. Oncotarget. 2014 Oct 30;5(20):9710-26. doi: 10.18632/oncotarget.2344. PubMed 25339152.
Backbone
  Vector backbone: pSUPER Retro GFP
  Backbone manufacturer: Oligoengine
  Backbone size w/o insert (bp): 8371
  Vector type: Retroviral, RNAi
  Selectable markers: Neomycin (select with G418)
Growth in bacteria
  Bacterial resistance: Ampicillin, 100 μg/mL
  Growth temperature: 37°C
  Growth strain: NEB Stable
  Copy number: High Copy
Gene/Insert
  Gene/Insert name: sh RNAi Diacylglycerol kinase alfa human
  gRNA/shRNA sequence: GCCAGAAGACCATGGATGAttcaagagaTCATCCATGGTCTTCTGGC
  Species: H. sapiens (human)
  Insert size (bp): 64
  Entrez Gene: DGKA (a.k.a. DAGK, DAGK1, DGK-alpha)
  Promoter: H1
  Cloning method: Restriction Enzyme; 5′ cloning site Bgl2 (destroyed during cloning); 3′ cloning site Hind3 (not destroyed)
  Sequencing primers: 5′ pSuperRetro2; 3′ pSuperRetro 1
Terms and licenses: Academic/Nonprofit Terms; Industry Terms: Not Available to Industry
How to cite: pSuper Retro GFP DGK alfa human was a gift from Isabel Mérida (Addgene plasmid # 224578 ; http://n2t.net/addgene:224578 ; RRID:Addgene_224578)
