[The description below was written by a language model from this plasmid's Addgene catalogue record and pLannotate feature annotations shown in this document.]
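Description:
pSuper Retro GFP DGK alfa human is a retroviral RNAi vector built on the Oligoengine pSUPER Retro GFP backbone and designed to stably knock down human diacylglycerol kinase alpha (DGKA) in human cells. It is propagated in E. coli as a high-copy plasmid through a ColE1/pUC-type origin and selected with ampicillin via the β-lactamase gene. The bacterial portion also carries remnants of earlier cloning vectors (lac promoter/operator and fragments of lacI, lacZα, rop, bom and TcR), which have no role in the construct's function.

The viral portion runs from a murine embryonic stem cell virus 5' LTR through the MESV Ψ packaging signal and a truncated MMLV gag lacking its start codon, which together support packaging of the genomic RNA, to a U3-deleted, self-inactivating 3' LTR. Between them, a human H1 RNA polymerase III promoter, oriented opposite to the viral transcript, drives a 64 bp short-hairpin insert cloned between BglII (destroyed) and HindIII. The hairpin consists of a 19-nucleotide DGKA target sequence, a loop and the reverse complement, and is processed in cells into an siRNA against DGKA. Downstream, a mouse PGK promoter precedes EGFP and then the neo coding sequence, followed by a synthetic poly(A) signal. Transduced cells can therefore be tracked by green fluorescence and selected with G418. The table annotates no separate promoter or IRES for neo.

The sequenced record is 7,452 nt, shorter than the 8,371 bp listed for the empty backbone, and the record does not explain this discrepancy. The associated work used DGKα silencing to study cancer cell growth in 3D culture, drug sensitivity and functional interaction with Src.
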