Features (pLannotate 1.2.2; 23 found; start..end, strand, type, name):
    579..920     +  misc_feature   MESV Ψ: packaging signal of murine embryonic stem cell virus
    987..1403    +  CDS            gag (truncated): truncated Moloney murine leukemia virus (MMLV) gag gene lacking the start codon
   1420..1446    -  misc_feature   MCS (fragment): pBluescript multiple cloning site
   1511..1725    -  promoter       H1 promoter: human H1 RNA promoter
   1736..2239    +  promoter       PGK promoter: mouse phosphoglycerate kinase 1 promoter
   2274..2990    +  CDS            EGFP: EGFP is a basic (constitutively fluorescent) green fluorescent protein published in 1996, derived from Aequorea victoria. It is reported to be a rapidly-maturing weak dimer with moderate acid sensitivity.
   3054..3845    +  CDS            neo: KKA2_KLEPN - Also known as kan, nptII. Experimental evidence at protein level: Swiss-Prot protein existence level 1. Resistance to kanamycin, neomycin, paromomycin, ribostamycin, butirosin and gentamicin B. From Klebsiella pneumoniae.
   3912..3960    +  polyA_signal   poly(A) signal: synthetic polyadenylation signal
   4034..4068    +  LTR            3' LTR (ΔU3) (fragment): self-inactivating 3' long terminal repeat (LTR) from Moloney murine leukemia virus
   4065..4359    +  LTR            3' LTR (ΔU3) (fragment): self-inactivating 3' long terminal repeat (LTR) from Moloney murine leukemia virus
   4521..4537    -  protein_bind   lac operator: The lac repressor binds to the lac operator to inhibit transcription in E. coli. This inhibition can be relieved by adding lactose or isopropyl-β-D-thiogalactopyranoside (IPTG). lac repressor encoded by lacI
   4545..4575    -  promoter       lac promoter: promoter for the E. coli lac operon
   4590..4611    -  protein_bind   CAP binding site: CAP binding activates transcription in the presence of cAMP. E. coli catabolite activator protein
   4624..4716    -  CDS            lacI (fragment): lac repressor; lacI; The lac repressor binds to the lac operator to inhibit transcription in E. coli. This inhibition can be relieved by adding lactose or isopropyl-β-D-thiogalactopyranoside (IPTG).
   4899..5487    -  rep_origin     ori: high-copy-number ColE1/pMB1/pBR322/pUC origin of replication
   5658..6518    -  CDS            AmpR: β-lactamase; bla; confers resistance to ampicillin, carbenicillin, and related antibiotics
   6519..6623    -  promoter       AmpR promoter: bla
   6718..6753    +  CDS            rop (fragment): Rop protein, which maintains plasmids at low copy number; rop
   6855..6954    +  misc_feature   bom (fragment): basis of mobility region from pBR322
   6960..7109    -  CDS            lacZα (fragment): LacZα fragment of β-galactosidase; lacZ fragment
   7109..7310    -  CDS            TcR (fragment): tetracycline efflux protein; tet; confers resistance to tetracycline
   7311..7409    +  CDS            env (fragment): murine leukemia virus gPr80 envelope polyprotein precursor; env; proteolytically cleaved into gp70SU and p15TM subunits
   7451..515     +  LTR            5' LTR (across the origin): 5' long terminal repeat from murine embryonic stem cell virus
>Addgene plasmid #224578 | pSuper Retro GFP DGK alfa human | addgene full sequence | sequence record 445734 | Addgene NGS Result
TGAAAGACCCCACCTGTAGGTTTGGCAAGCTAGCTTAAGTAACGCCATTTTGCAAGGCATGGAAAATACA
TAACTGAGAATAGAGAAGTTCAGATCAAGGTTAGGAACAGAGAGACAGCAGAATATGGGCCAAACAGGAT
ATCTGTGGTAAGCAGTTCCTGCCCCGGCTCAGGGCCAAGAACAGATGGTCCCCAGATGCGGTCCCGCCCT
CAGCAGTTTCTAGAGAACCATCAGATGTTTCCAGGGTGCCCCAAGGACCTGAAATGACCCTGTGCCTTAT
TTGAACTAACCAATCAGTTCGCTTCTCGCTTCTGTTCGCGCGCTTCTGCTCCCCGAGCTCAATAAAAGAG
CCCACAACCCCTCACTCGGCGCGCCAGTCCTCCGATAGACTGCGTCGCCCGGGTACCCGTATTCCCAATA
AAGCCTCTTGCTGTTTGCATCCGAATCGTGGACTCGCTGATCCTTGGGAGGGTCTCCTCAGATTGATTGA
CTGCCCACCTCGGGGGTCTTTCATTTGGAGGTTCCACCGAGATTTGGAGACCCCTGCCCAGGGACCACCG
ACCCCCCCGCCGGGAGGTAAGCTGGCCAGCGGTCGTTTCGTGTCTGTCTCTGTCTTTGTGCGTGTTTGTG
CCGGCATCTAATGTTTGCGCCTGCGTCTGTACTAGTTAGCTAACTAGCTCTGTATCTGGCGGACCCGTGG
TGGAACTGACGAGTTCTGAACACCCGGCCGCAACCCTGGGAGACGTCCCAGGGACTTTGGGGGCCGTTTT
TGTGGCCCGACCTGAGGAAGGGAGTCGATGTGGAATCCGACCCCGTCAGGATATGTGGTTCTGGTAGGAG
ACGAGAACCTAAAACAGTTCCCGCCTCCGTCTGAATTTTTGCTTTCGGTTTGGAACCGAAGCCGCGCGTC
TTGTCTGCTGCAGCGCTGCAGCATCGTTCTGTGTTGTCTCTGTCTGACTGTGTTTCTGTATTTGTCTGAA
AATTAGGGCCAGACTGTTACCACTCCCTTAAGTTTGACCTTAGGTCACTGGAAAGATGTCGAGCGGATCG
CTCACAACCAGTCGGTAGATGTCAAGAAGAGACGTTGGGTTACCTTCTGCTCTGCAGAATGGCCAACCTT
TAACGTCGGATGGCCGCGAGACGGCACCTTTAACCGAGACCTCATCACCCAGGTTAAGATCAAGGTCTTT
TCACCTGGCCCGCATGGACACCCAGACCAGGTCCCCTACATCGTGACCTGGGAAGCCTTGGCTTTTGACC
CCCCTCCCTGGGTCAAGCCCTTTGTACACCCTAAGCCTCCGCCTCCTCTTCCTCCATCCGCCCCGTCTCT
CCCCCTTGAACCTCCTCGTTCGACCCCGCCTCGATCCTCCCTTTATCCAGCCCTCACTCCTTCTCTAGGC
GCCGGAATTAGATCGATCTCTCGAGGTCGACGGTATCGATAAGCTTTTCCAAAAAGCCAGAAGACCATGG
ATGATCTCTTGAATCATCCATGGTCTTCTGGCGGGGATCTGTGGTCTCATACAGAACTTATAAGATTCCC
AAATCCAAAGACATTTCACGTTTATGGTGATTTCCCAGAACACATAGCGACATGCAAATATTGCAGGGCG
CCACTCCCCTGTCCCTCACAGCCATCTTCCTGCCAGGGCGCACGCGCGCTGGGTGTTCCCGCCTAGTGAC
ACTGGGCCCGCGATTCCTTGGAGCGGGTTGATGACGTCAGCGTTCGAATTCTACCGGGTAGGGGAGGCGC
TTTTCCCAAGGCAGTCTGGAGCATGCGCTTTAGCAGCCCCGCTGGGCACTTGGCGCTACACAAGTGGCCT
CTGGCCTCGCACACATTCCACATCCACCGGCCGGTAGGCGCCAACCGGCTCCGTTCTTTGGTGGCCCCTT
CGCGCCACCTTCTACTCCTCCCCTAGTCAGGAAGTTCCCCCCCGCCCCGCAGCTCGCGTCGTGCAGGACG
TGACAAATGGAAGTAGCACGTCTCACTAGTCTCGTGCAGATGGACAGCACCGCTGAGCAATGGAAGCGGG
TAGGCCTTTGGGGCAGCGGCCAATAGCAGCTTTGCTCCTTCGCTTTCTGGGCTCAGAGGCTGGGAAGGGG
TGGGTCCGGGGGCGGGCTCAGGGGCGGGCTCAGGGGCGGGGCGGGCGCCCGAAGGTCCTCCGGAGGCCCG
GCATTCTGCCCGCTTCAAAAGCGCACGTCTGCCGCGCTGTTCTCCTCTTCCTCATCTCCGGGCCTTTCGA
CCTGCAGCCCAAGCTAGCTTACCGGTCGCCACCATGGTGAGCAAGGGCGAGGAGCTGTTCACCGGGGTGG
TGCCCATCCTGGTCGAGCTGGACGGCGACGTAAACGGCCACAAGTTCAGCGTGTCCGGCGAGGGCGAGGG
CGATGCCACCTACGGCAAGCTGACCCTGAAGTTCATCTGCACCACCGGCAAGCTGCCCGTGCCCTGGCCC
ACCCTCGTGACCACCCTGACCTACGGCGTGCAGTGCTTCAGCCGCTACCCCGACCACATGAAGCAGCACG
ACTTCTTCAAGTCCGCCATGCCCGAAGGCTACGTCCAGGAGCGCACCATCTTCTTCAAGGACGACGGCAA
CTACAAGACCCGCGCCGAGGTGAAGTTCGAGGGCGACACCCTGGTGAACCGCATCGAGCTGAAGGGCATC
GACTTCAAGGAGGACGGCAACATCCTGGGGCACAAGCTGGAGTACAACTACAACAGCCACAACGTCTATA
TCATGGCCGACAAGCAGAAGAACGGCATCAAGGTGAACTTCAAGATCCGCCACAACATCGAGGACGGCAG
CGTGCAGCTCGCCGACCACTACCAGCAGAACACCCCCATCGGCGACGGCCCCGTGCTGCTGCCCGACAAC
CACTACCTGAGCACCCAGTCCGCCCTGAGCAAAGACCCCAACGAGAAGCGCGATCACATGGTCCTGCTGG
AGTTCGTGACCGCCGCCGGGATCACTCTCGGCATGGACGAGCTGTACAAGTCCGGACTCAGATCAGCTTG
ATTCTTCTGACACAACAGTCTCGAACTTAAGGCTAGAGCCACCATGATTGAACAAGATGGATTGCACGCA
GGTTCTCCGGCCGCTTGGGTGGAGAGGCTATTCGGCTATGACTGGGCACAACAGACAATCGGCTGCTCTG
ATGCCGCCGTGTTCCGGCTGTCAGCGCAGGGGCGCCCGGTTCTTTTTGTCAAGACCGACCTGTCCGGTGC
CCTGAATGAACTGCAGGACGAGGCAGCGCGGCTATCGTGGCTGGCCACGACGGGCGTTCCTTGCGCAGCT
GTGCTCGACGTTGTCACTGAAGCGGGAAGGGACTGGCTGCTATTGGGCGAAGTGCCGGGGCAGGATCTCC
TGTCATCTCACCTTGCTCCTGCCGAGAAAGTATCCATCATGGCTGATGCAATGCGGCGGCTGCATACGCT
TGATCCGGCTACCTGCCCATTCGACCACCAAGCGAAACATCGCATCGAGCGAGCACGTACTCGGATGGAA
GCCGGTCTTGTCGATCAGGATGATCTGGACGAAGAGCATCAGGGGCTCGCGCCAGCCGAACTGTTCGCCA
GGCTCAAGGCGCGCATGCCCGACGGCGAGGATCTCGTCGTGACCCATGGCGATGCCTGCTTGCCGAATAT
CATGGTGGAAAATGGCCGCTTTTCTGGATTCATCGACTGTGGCCGGCTGGGTGTGGCGGACCGCTATCAG
GACATAGCGTTGGCTACCCGTGATATTGCTGAAGAGCTTGGCGGCGAATGGGCTGACCGCTTCCTCGTGC
TTTACGGTATCGCCGCTCCCGATTCGCAGCGCATCGCCTTCTATCGCCTTCTTGACGAGTTCTTCTGAGC
GGGACTCTGGGGTTCGAAATGACCGACCAAGCGACGCCCAACCTGCCATCACGATGGCCGCAATAAAATA
TCTTTATTTTCATTACATCTGTGTGTTGGTTTTTTGTGTGAATCGATAGCGATAAGGATCGGGGATGCAT
CGATAAAATAAAAGATTTTATTTAGTCTCCAGAAAAAGGGGGGAATGAAAGACCCCACCTGTAGGTTTGG
CAAGCTAGAGAACCATCAGATGTTTCCAGGGTGCCCCAAGGACCTGAAATGACCCTGTGCCTTATTTGAA
CTAACCAATCAGTTCGCTTCTCGCTTCTGTTCGCGCGCTTCTGCTCCCCGAGCTCAATAAAAGAGCCCAC
AACCCCTCACTCGGCGCGCCAGTCCTCCGATAGACTGCGTCGCCCGGGTACCCGTGTATCCAATAAACCC
TCTTGCAGTTGCATCCGACTTGTGGTCTCGCTGTTCCTTGGGAGGGTCTCCTCTGAGTGATTGACTACCC
GTCAGCGGGGGTCTTTCATGGGTAACAGTTTCTTGAAGTTGGAGAACAACATTCTGAGGGTAGGAGTCGA
ATATTAAGTAATCCTGACTCAATTAGCCACTGTTTTGAATCCACATACTCCAATACTCCTGAAATAGTTC
ATTATGGACAGCGCAGAAAGAGCTGGGGAGAATTGTGAAATTGTTATCCGCTCACAATTCCACACAACAT
ACGAGCCGGAAGCATAAAGTGTAAAGCCTGGGGTGCCTAATGAGTGAGCTAACTCACATTAATTGCGTTG
CGCTCACTGCCCGCTTTCCAGTCGGGAAACCTGTCGTGCCAGCTGCATTAATGAATCGGCCAACGCGCGG
GGAGAGGCGGTTTGCGTATTGGGCGCTCTTCCGCTTCCTCGCTCACTGACTCGCTGCGCTCGGTCGTTCG
GCTGCGGCGAGCGGTATCAGCTCACTCAAAGGCGGTAATACGGTTATCCACAGAATCAGGGGATAACGCA
GGAAAGAACATGTGAGCAAAAGGCCAGCAAAAGGCCAGGAACCGTAAAAAGGCCGCGTTGCTGGCGTTTT
TCCATAGGCTCCGCCCCCCTGACGAGCATCACAAAAATCGACGCTCAAGTCAGAGGTGGCGAAACCCGAC
AGGACTATAAAGATACCAGGCGTTTCCCCCTGGAAGCTCCCTCGTGCGCTCTCCTGTTCCGACCCTGCCG
CTTACCGGATACCTGTCCGCCTTTCTCCCTTCGGGAAGCGTGGCGCTTTCTCATAGCTCACGCTGTAGGT
ATCTCAGTTCGGTGTAGGTCGTTCGCTCCAAGCTGGGCTGTGTGCACGAACCCCCCGTTCAGCCCGACCG
CTGCGCCTTATCCGGTAACTATCGTCTTGAGTCCAACCCGGTAAGACACGACTTATCGCCACTGGCAGCA
GCCACTGGTAACAGGATTAGCAGAGCGAGGTATGTAGGCGGTGCTACAGAGTTCTTGAAGTGGTGGCCTA
ACTACGGCTACACTAGAAGAACAGTATTTGGTATCTGCGCTCTGCTGAAGCCAGTTACCTTCGGAAAAAG
AGTTGGTAGCTCTTGATCCGGCAAACAAACCACCGCTGGTAGCGGTGGTTTTTTTGTTTGCAAGCAGCAG
ATTACGCGCAGAAAAAAAGGATCTCAAGAAGATCCTTTGATCTTTTCTACGGGGTCTGACGCTCAGTGGA
ACGAAAACTCACGTTAAGGGATTTTGGTCATGAGATTATCAAAAAGGATCTTCACCTAGATCCTTTTAAA
TTAAAAATGAAGTTTTAAATCAATCTAAAGTATATATGAGTAAACTTGGTCTGACAGTTACCAATGCTTA
ATCAGTGAGGCACCTATCTCAGCGATCTGTCTATTTCGTTCATCCATAGTTGCCTGACTCCCCGTCGTGT
AGATAACTACGATACGGGAGGGCTTACCATCTGGCCCCAGTGCTGCAATGATACCGCGAGACCCACGCTC
ACCGGCTCCAGATTTATCAGCAATAAACCAGCCAGCCGGAAGGGCCGAGCGCAGAAGTGGTCCTGCAACT
TTATCCGCCTCCATCCAGTCTATTAATTGTTGCCGGGAAGCTAGAGTAAGTAGTTCGCCAGTTAATAGTT
TGCGCAACGTTGTTGCCATTGCTACAGGCATCGTGGTGTCACGCTCGTCGTTTGGTATGGCTTCATTCAG
CTCCGGTTCCCAACGATCAAGGCGAGTTACATGATCCCCCATGTTGTGCAAAAAAGCGGTTAGCTCCTTC
GGTCCTCCGATCGTTGTCAGAAGTAAGTTGGCCGCAGTGTTATCACTCATGGTTATGGCAGCACTGCATA
ATTCTCTTACTGTCATGCCATCCGTAAGATGCTTTTCTGTGACTGGTGAGTACTCAACCAAGTCATTCTG
AGAATAGTGTATGCGGCGACCGAGTTGCTCTTGCCCGGCGTCAATACGGGATAATACCGCGCCACATAGC
AGAACTTTAAAAGTGCTCATCATTGGAAAACGTTCTTCGGGGCGAAAACTCTCAAGGATCTTACCGCTGT
TGAGATCCAGTTCGATGTAACCCACTCGTGCACCCAACTGATCTTCAGCATCTTTTACTTTCACCAGCGT
TTCTGGGTGAGCAAAAACAGGAAGGCAAAATGCCGCAAAAAAGGGAATAAGGGCGACACGGAAATGTTGA
ATACTCATACTCTTCCTTTTTCAATATTATTGAAGCATTTATCAGGGTTATTGTCTCATGAGCGGATACA
TATTTGAATGTATTTAGAAAAATAAACAAATAGGGGTTCCGCGCACATTTCCCCGAAAAGTGCCACCTGA
CGTCTAAGAAACCATTATTATCATGACATTAACCTATAAAAATAGGCGTATCACGAGGCCCTTTCGTCTC
GCGCGTTTCGGTGATGACGGTGAAAACCTCTGACACATGCAGCTCCCGGAGACGGTCACAGCTTGTCTGT
AAGCGGATGCCGGGAGCAGACAAGCCCGTCAGGGCGCGTCAGCGGGTGTTGGCGGGTGTCGGGGCTGGCT
TAACTATGCGGCATCAGAGCAGATTGTACTGAGAGTGCACCATATGCGGTGTGAAATACCGCACAGATGC
GTAAGGAGAAAATACCGCATCAGGCGCCATTCGCCATTCAGGCTGCGCAACTGTTGGGAAGGGCGATCGG
TGCGGGCCTCTTCGCTATTACGCCAGCTGGCGAAAGGGGGATGTGCTGCAAGGCGATTAAGTTGGGTAAC
GCCAGGGTTTTCCCAGTCACGACGTTGTAAAACGACGGCGCAAGGAATGGTGCATGCAAGGAGATGGCGC
CCAACAGTCCCCCGGCCACGGGGCCTGCCACCATACCCACGCCGAAACAAGCGCTCATGAGCCCGAAGTG
GCGAGCCCGATCTTCCCCATCGGTGATGTCGGCGATATAGGCGCCAGCAACCGCACCTGTGGCGCCGGTG
ATGCCGGCCACGATGCGTCCGGCGTAGAGGCGATTAGTCCAATTTGTTAAAGACAGGATATCAGTGGTCC
AGGCTCTAGTTTTGACTCAACAATATCACCAGCTGAAGCCTATAGAGTACGAGCCATAGATAAAATAAAA
GATTTTATTTAGTCTCCAGAAAAAGGGGGGAA
